Addgene plasmid #105503: pET-NDH6
Purpose: Expression of an N-terminally truncated form of Drosophila topoisomerase I with a C-terminal 6His tag
Depositing lab: James Kadonaga. Depositing organization: University of California, San Diego (UCSD). Publication: A simple and versatile system for the ATP-dependent assembly of chromatin. Khuong MT, Fei J, Cruz-Becerra G, Kadonaga JT. J Biol Chem. 2017 Nov 24;292(47):19478-19490. doi: 10.1074/jbc.M117.815365. Epub 2017 Oct 5. PubMed 28982979.
Backbone
  Vector backbone: pET
Growth in bacteria
  Bacterial resistance: Kanamycin, 50 μg/mL
  Growth temperature: 37°C
  Growth strain: DH5alpha
  Copy number: Unknown
Gene/Insert
  Gene/Insert name: NDH6
  Tag / fusion protein: 6xHis (C terminal on insert)
Terms and licenses: Academic/Nonprofit Terms; Industry Terms: Not Available to Industry
How to cite: pET-NDH6 was a gift from James Kadonaga (Addgene plasmid # 105503 ; http://n2t.net/addgene:105503 ; RRID:Addgene_105503)
