[The description below was written by a language model from this plasmid's Addgene catalogue record and pLannotate feature annotations shown in this document.]
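Description:
pET-NDH6 is a bacterial expression plasmid built on a pET backbone (about 6.9 kb by the sequenced record) for producing an N-terminally truncated form of Drosophila topoisomerase I carrying a C-terminal 6xHis tag. It is selected with kanamycin through an aph(3')-Ia-type KanR gene and replicates from a ColE1/pBR322-type origin. The neighbouring bom site and rop gene are pBR322-derived elements, and rop generally restrains copy number, although the catalogue lists copy number as unknown. An f1 origin is also present, which would allow single-stranded DNA production. Short tetracycline-resistance fragments and a partial AmpR promoter are annotated, but these look like backbone remnants rather than functional markers.

The expression cassette follows the standard pET design. A T7 promoter is immediately followed by a lac operator and the T7 gene 10 ribosome binding site, then the Top1 coding fragment (roughly 1.6 kb, matching Drosophila TOP1), the histidine tag and a T7 terminator. The annotation software labels the tag as a partial 9xHis match, and its 18-nt length is consistent with the six histidines stated in the catalogue. The short "SET1" hit between the tag and the terminator is probably ordinary T7-derived vector sequence rather than a fused solubility tag. A plasmid-borne lacI gene with its own promoter supplies lac repressor, so transcription stays repressed until induction with IPTG in a host that provides T7 RNA polymerase.

The His tag permits purification of the recombinant enzyme by metal-affinity chromatography. The associated publication describes a system for ATP-dependent chromatin assembly, which suggests the purified topoisomerase serves as a DNA-relaxing component in such reactions, though the record does not state this role explicitly.
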