Features (pLannotate 1.2.2; 19 found; start..end, strand, type, name):
   1004..1081    -  promoter       lacI promoter: lacI
   1089..1368    -  CDS            TcR (fragment): tetracycline efflux protein; tet; confers resistance to tetracycline
   1390..1408    +  promoter       T7 promoter: promoter for bacteriophage T7 RNA polymerase
   1409..1433    +  protein_bind   lac operator: The lac repressor binds to the lac operator to inhibit transcription in E. coli. This inhibition can be relieved by adding lactose or isopropyl-β-D-thiogalactopyranoside (IPTG). lac repressor encoded by lacI
   1448..1470    +  RBS            RBS: efficient ribosome binding site from bacteriophage T7 gene 10 (Olins and Rangwala, 1989)
   1495..3141    +  CDS            Top1 (fragment): TOP1_DROME - Experimental evidence at protein level: Swiss-Prot protein existence level 1. Releases the supercoiling and torsional tension of DNA introduced during the DNA replication and transcription by transiently cleaving and rejoining one strand of the DNA duplex (By similarity). Introduces a single-strand break via transesterification at a target site in duplex DNA (By similarity). The scissile phosphodiester is attacked by the catalytic tyrosine of the enzyme, resulting in the formation of a DNA-(3'-phosphotyrosyl)-enzyme intermediate and the expulsion of a 5'-OH DNA strand (By similari
   3148..3165    +  CDS            9xHis (fragment): 9xHis affinity tag
   3175..3224    +  CDS            SET1 (fragment): solubility-enhancement tag derived from T7 phage gene 10B
   3232..3279    +  terminator     T7 terminator: transcription terminator for bacteriophage T7 RNA polymerase
   3316..3769    +  rep_origin     f1 ori (sequence partly withheld): f1 bacteriophage origin of replication; arrow indicates direction of (+) strand synthesis
   3795..3852    +  promoter       AmpR promoter (fragment): bla
   3861..4676    -  CDS            KanR: aminoglycoside phosphotransferase; aph(3')-Ia; confers resistance to kanamycin in bacteria or G418 (Geneticin®) in eukaryotes
   4798..5374    +  rep_origin     ori: high-copy-number ColE1/pMB1/pBR322/pUC origin of replication
   5560..5699    -  misc_feature   bom: basis of mobility region from pBR322
   5801..5992    -  CDS            rop: Rop protein, which maintains plasmids at low copy number; rop
   6009..6389    +  CDS            YPB1_ECOLX: Protein predicted: Swiss-Prot protein existence level 4. From Escherichia coli.
   6461..6752    -  CDS            TcR (fragment): tetracycline efflux protein; tet; confers resistance to tetracycline
   6767..6788    -  protein_bind   CAP binding site: CAP binding activates transcription in the presence of cAMP. E. coli catabolite activator protein
   6801..1003    -  CDS            lacI (across the origin): lac repressor; lacI; The lac repressor binds to the lac operator to inhibit transcription in E. coli. This inhibition can be relieved by adding lactose or isopropyl-β-D-thiogalactopyranoside (IPTG).
>Addgene plasmid #105503 | pET-NDH6 | addgene full sequence | sequence record 204377 | Addgene NGS Result
GCGTATTGGGCGCCAGGGTGGTTTTTCTTTTCACCAGTGAGACGGGCAACAGCTGATTGCCCTTCACCGC
CTGGCCCTGAGAGAGTTGCAGCAAGCGGTCCACGCTGGTTTGCCCCAGCAGGCGAAAATCCTGTTTGATG
GTGGTTAACGGCGGGATATAACATGAGCTGTCTTCGGTATCGTCGTATCCCACTACCGAGATATCCGCAC
CAACGCGCAGCCCGGACTCGGTAATGGCGCGCATTGCGCCCAGCGCCATCTGATCGTTGGCAACCAGCAT
CGCAGTGGGAACGATGCCCTCATTCAGCATTTGCATGGTTTGTTGAAAACCGGACATGGCACTCCAGTCG
CCTTCCCGTTCCGCTATCGGCTGAATTTGATTGCGAGTGAGATATTTATGCCAGCCAGCCAGACGCAGAC
GCGCCGAGACAGAACTTAATGGGCCCGCTAACAGCGCGATTTGCTGGTGACCCAATGCGACCAGATGCTC
CACGCCCAGTCGCGTACCGTCTTCATGGGAGAAAATAATACTGTTGATGGGTGTCTGGTCAGAGACATCA
AGAAATAACGCCGGAACATTAGTGCAGGCAGCTTCCACAGCAATGGCATCCTGGTCATCCAGCGGATAGT
TAATGATCAGCCCACTGACGCGTTGCGCGAGAAGATTGTGCACCGCCGCTTTACAGGCTTCGACGCCGCT
TCGTTCTACCATCGACACCACCACGCTGGCACCCAGTTGATCGGCGCGAGATTTAATCGCCGCGACAATT
TGCGACGGCGCGTGCAGGGCCAGACTGGAGGTGGCAACGCCAATCAGCAACGACTGTTTGCCCGCCAGTT
GTTGTGCCACGCGGTTGGGAATGTAATTCAGCTCCGCCATCGCCGCTTCCACTTTTTCCCGCGTTTTCGC
AGAAACGTGGCTGGCCTGGTTCACCACGCGGGAAACGGTCTGATAAGAGACACCGGCATACTCTGCGACA
TCGTATAACGTTACTGGTTTCACATTCACCACCCTGAATTGACTCTCTTCCGGGCGCTATCATGCCATAC
CGCGAAAGGTTTTGCGCCATTCGATGGTGTCCGGGATCTCGACGCTCTCCCTTATGCGACTCCTGCATTA
GGAAGCAGCCCAGTAGTAGGTTGAGGCCGTTGAGCACCGCCGCCGCAAGGAATGGTGCATGCAAGGAGAT
GGCGCCCAACAGTCCCCCGGCCACGGGGCCTGCCACCATACCCACGCCGAAACAAGCGCTCATGAGCCCG
AAGTGGCGAGCCCGATCTTCCCCATCGGTGATGTCGGCGATATAGGCGCCAGCAACCGCACCTGTGGCGC
CGGTGATGCCGGCCACGATGCGTCCGGCGTAGAGGATCGAGATCTCGATCCCGCGAAATTAATACGACTC
ACTATAGGGGAATTGTGAGCGGATAACAATTCCCCTCTAGAAATAATTTTGTTTAACTTTAAGAAGGAGA
TATACCATGGCGATATCGGATCCGGAGGTTTGGCGATGGTGGGAGGAGGAGAAGCGTGCCGATGGCGTCA
AATGGTCAACGCTGGAGCACAAGGGACCCGTGTTTGCACCGCGATACGAACGGGTGCCACGCAATGTACG
GTTCTACTACGATGGCAAGCCGTTGGAGCTCTCTGAGGAAACGGAGGAGGCAGCCACGTTCTATGCCAAG
ATGCTGAACCACGACTACTGCACCAAGGAAGTGTTCAATAACAACTTCTTCAAGGACTTCCGCAAGTCCA
TGACGCCCAGAGAGAGGGAGATTATCAAGGATTTCCGCAAGTGCAACTTCCAGGAGATGTTCAACTACTT
CCAAGCGGAGTCCGAAAAGCGCAAGGCAGCCAGCAAGGAGGAGAAGCTGATCAAGAAGAACGAAAACGAG
GCGCTGATGAAGGAATTCGGATTCTGCATGATTGATGGGCACAAGGAGAAGATCGGTAACTTCCGCCTGG
AGCCGCCAGGCCTGTTCCGCGGTCGTGGCGAGCATCCCAAAATGGGCATGATCAAGCGGCGCATCCAAGC
CAGCGATGTGTCCATTAACTGTGGCAAAGATTCAAAGGTGCCTTCACCGCCGCCCGGATCTCGCTGGAAG
GAGGTGCGCCACGACAACACGGTCACCTGGCTGGCCTCCTGGATCGAGAATGTGCAGGGACAGGTCAAGT
ACATCATGTTGAATCCCTCCTCGAAACTCAAGGGCGAGAAGGATCACATTAAGTACGAGACGGCGCGACG
CCTGGACAAGGTAATCGATAAGATACGTGCCACCTATCGCGACGAGTGGAAGTCCAAGGAGATGAGGGTT
CGCCAGCGAGCGGTGGCCCTTTACTTCATCGACAAACTGGCGCTGAGAGCAGGCAACGAAAAGGACGAGG
ATCAGGCCGATACCGTGGGCTGTTGCTCGCTACGCGTGGAGCATGTCCAGCTCCACAAGGAACTGAACGG
AAAGGAGAACGTGGTGGTCTTTGATTTCCCCGGTAAGGACTCCATTCGGTATTACAACGAGGTCGAGGTG
GAGAAGCGTGTCTTCAAGAACCTCGAACTGTTCATGGAGCACAAGAAGGAGGGCGACGACCTCTTCGATC
GTCTCAACACGCAGGTGCTTAATGAGCATCTCAAGGAGCTGATGGAAGGTCTCACGGCCAAGGTATTCCG
TACGTACAACGCATCGAAAACACTGCAAAGTCAGCTGGATCTGTTGACCGATCCGAGCGCCACGGTGCCG
GAAAAGCTGTTGGCCTACAATCGCGCCAACCGTGCCGTGGCCATCCTCTGTAACCATCAGCGTTCCGTGC
CCAAGAGCCACGAGAAGTCAATGGAGAATCTGAAGGAGAAGATCAAGGCCAAGCGGGAAGCCATCGAAAA
ATGCGAGTCCGAGTATCATTCGAGAGACGAGAAGAAGGGCAAACAGCTGGAGCGCCTAAGGGATCAGCTG
AAGAAACTAGAACTACAAGAGACTGATAGAGACGAGAATAAGACCATTGCCCTGGGCACATCTAAGCTAA
ACTATCTTGATCCACGCATATCGGTGGCATGGTGTAAAAAGCATGACGTGCCGATCGAGAAGATATTCAA
CAAAACGCAAAGAACCAAATTTCTGTGGGCCGTTCATAGCGCCGATGAGAATTATCGTTTCCTCGAGCAC
CACCACCACCACCACTGAGATCCGGCTGCTAACAAAGCCCGAAAGGAAGCTGAGTTGGCTGCTGCCACCG
CTGAGCAATAACTAGCATAACCCCTTGGGGCCTCTAAACGGGTCTTGAGGGGTTTTTTGCTGAAAGGAGG
AACTATATCCGGATTGGCGAATGGG
[122 nt withheld, positions 3316-3437]
C
[91 nt withheld, positions 3439-3529]
A
[49 nt withheld, positions 3531-3579]
CCTTTGACGTTGGAGTCCACGTTCTTT
[37 nt withheld, positions 3607-3643]
ACCCTATCTCGGTCTATTCTTTTGATTTATAAGGGATTTTGCCGATTTCGGCCTATTGGTTAAAAAATGA
GCTGATTTAACAAAAATTTAACGCGAATTTTAACAAAATATTAACGCTTACAATTTAGGTGGCACTTTTC
GGGGAAATGTGCGCGGAACCCCTATTTGTTTATTTTTCTAAATACATTCAAATATGTATCCGCTCATGAA
TTAATTCTTAGAAAAACTCATCGAGCATCAAATGAAACTGCAATTTATTCATATCAGGATTATCAATACC
ATATTTTTGAAAAAGCCGTTTCTGTAATGAAGGAGAAAACTCACCGAGGCAGTTCCATAGGATGGCAAGA
TCCTGGTATCGGTCTGCGATTCCGACTCGTCCAACATCAATACAACCTATTAATTTCCCCTCGTCAAAAA
TAAGGTTATCAAGTGAGAAATCACCATGAGTGACGACTGAATCCGGTGAGAATGGCAAAAGTTTATGCAT
TTCTTTCCAGACTTGTTCAACAGGCCAGCCATTACGCTCGTCATCAAAATCACTCGCATCAACCAAACCG
TTATTCATTCGTGATTGCGCCTGAGCGAGACGAAATACGCGATCGCTGTTAAAAGGACAATTACAAACAG
GAATCGAATGCAACCGGCGCAGGAACACTGCCAGCGCATCAACAATATTTTCACCTGAATCAGGATATTC
TTCTAATACCTGGAATGCTGTTTTCCCGGGGATCGCAGTGGTGAGTAACCATGCATCATCAGGAGTACGG
ATAAAATGCTTGATGGTCGGAAGAGGCATAAATTCCGTCAGCCAGTTTAGTCTGACCATCTCATCTGTAA
CATCATTGGCAACGCTACCTTTGCCATGTTTCAGAAACAACTCTGGCGCATCGGGCTTCCCATACAATCG
ATAGATTGTCGCACCTGATTGCCCGACATTATCGCGAGCCCATTTATACCCATATAAATCAGCATCCATG
TTGGAATTTAATCGCGGCCTAGAGCAAGACGTTTCCCGTTGAATATGGCTCATAACACCCCTTGTATTAC
TGTTTATGTAAGCAGACAGTTTTATTGTTCATGACCAAAATCCCTTAACGTGAGTTTTCGTTCCACTGAG
CGTCAGACCCCGTAGAAAAGATCAAAGGATCTTCTTGAGATCCTTTTTTTCTGCGCGTAATCTGCTGCTT
GCAAACAAAAAAACCACCGCTACCAGCGGTGGTTTGTTTGCCGGATCAAGAGCTACCGAAGGTAACTGGC
TTCAGCAGAGCGCAGATACCAAATACTGTCCTTCTAGTGTAGCCGTAGTTAGGCCACCACTTCAAGAACT
CTGTAGCACCGCCTACATACCTCGCTCTGCTAATCCTGTTACCAGTGGCTGCTGCCAGTGGCGATAAGTC
GTGTCTTACCGGGTTGGACTCAAGACGATAGTTACCGGATAAGGCGCAGCGGTCGGGCTGAACGGGGGGT
TCGTGCACACAGCCCAGCTTGGAGCGAACGACCTACACCGAACTGAGATACCTACAGCGTGAGCTATGAG
AAAGCGCCACGCTTCCCGAAGGGAGAAAGGCGGACAGGTATCCGGTAAGCGGCAGGGTCGGAACAGGAGA
GCGCACGAGGGAGCTTCCAGGGGGAAACGCCTGGTATCTTTATAGTCCTGTCGGGTTTCGCCACCTCTGA
CTTGAGCGTCGATTTTTGTGATGCTCGTCAGGGGGGCGGAGCCTATGGAAAAACGCCAGCAACGCGGCTT
TTTTACGGTTCCTGGCCTTTTGCTGGCCTTTTGCTCACATGTTCTTTCCTGCGTTATCCCCTGATTCTGT
GGATAACCGTATTACCGCCTTTGAGTGAGCTGATACCGCTCGCCGCAGCCGAACGACCGAGCGCAGCGAG
TCAGTGAGCGAGGAAGCGGAAGAGCGCCTGATGCGGTATTTTCTCCTTACGCATCTGTGCGGTATTTCAC
ACCGCAATGGTGCACTCTCAGTACAATCTGCTCTGATGCCGCATAGTTAAGCCAGTATACACTCCGCTAT
CGCTACGTGACTGGGTCATGGCTGCGCCCCGACACCCGCCAACACCCGCTGACGCGCCCTGACGGGCTTG
TCTGCTCCCGGCATCCGCTTACAGACAAGCTGTGACCGTCTCCGGGAGCTGCATGTGTCAGAGGTTTTCA
CCGTCATCACCGAAACGCGCGAGGCAGCTGCGGTAAAGCTCATCAGCGTGGTCGTGAAGCGATTCACAGA
TGTCTGCCTGTTCATCCGCGTCCAGCTCGTTGAGTTTCTCCAGAAGCGTTAATGTCTGGCTTCTGATAAA
GCGGGCCATGTTAAGGGCGGTTTTTTCCTGTTTGGTCACTGATGCCTCCGTGTAAGGGGGATTTCTGTTC
ATGGGGGTAATGATACCGATGAAACGAGAGAGGATGCTCACGATACGGGTTACTGATGATGAACATGCCC
GGTTACTGGAACGTTGTGAGGGTAAACAACTGGCGGTATGGATGCGGCGGGACCAGAGAAAAATCACTCA
GGGTCAATGCCAGCGCTTCGTTAATACAGATGTAGGTGTTCCACAGGGTAGCCAGCAGCATCCTGCGATG
CAGATCCGGAACATAATGGTGCAGGGCGCTGACTTCCGCGTTTCCAGACTTTACGAAACACGGAAACCGA
AGACCATTCATGTTGTTGCTCAGGTCGCAGACGTTTTGCAGCAGCAGTCGCTTCACGTTCGCTCGCGTAT
CGGTGATTCATTCTGCTAACCAGTAAGGCAACCCCGCCAGCCTAGCCGGGTCCTCAACGACAGGAGCACG
ATCATGCGCACCCGTGGGGCCGCCATGCCGGCGATAATGGCCTGCTTCTCGCCGAAACGTTTGGTGGCGG
GACCAGTGACGAAGGCTTGAGCGAGGGCGTGCAAGATTCCGAATACCGCAAGCGACAGGCCGATCATCGT
CGCGCTCCAGCGAAAGCGGTCCTCGCCGAAAATGACCCAGAGCGCTGCCGGCACCTGTCCTACGAGTTGC
ATGATAAAGAAGACAGTCATAAGTGCGGCGACGATAGTCATGCCCCGCGCCCACCGGAAGGAGCTGACTG
GGTTGAAGGCTCTCAAGGGCATCGGTCGAGATCCCGGTGCCTAATGAGTGAGCTAACTTACATTAATTGC
GTTGCGCTCACTGCCCGCTTTCCAGTCGGGAAACCTGTCGTGCCAGCTGCATTAATGAATCGGCCAACGC
GCGGGGAGAGGCGGTTT
